>Addgene plasmid #27986 | 9 kB VEGF-luc | addgene full sequence | sequence record 204981 | Addgene NGS Result
TAGCCCAGATGGGCCTCAAACTCGCCATGTAGCCAAAGATGATGCTAGATTCTCAATCCTCCTGCCTCTT
CCTTCCAAGTGAGAGAATTAAATCTACCCACAAGTGCTGCGATTGCAGGCGTCCACCATCACACTTGGTT
TTATGTGCTGCTGGGGAATGAACCCAGGGCTTCACACATGCCGAGCAAGCTAACTCACTAAGCTCTCTGC
TCAGCCCCAAAGCTTGGTTTTGAGTCCAGGTGACTTCAGGGTGAGACCCAGACTTTGGCTTCCTAGGCAG
CAGCAGTGCAAAGCTAGAGCTTTAGAAACCCCACTAACCCACAGGGTTCTTAAGGCTATACCCAGGGTAG
TATCAAGAGGTGATGCTGCCCTTCCTTCCGCTGCAGGACGCAGTGACCCAGGTCATTTTGCCTGGACCAG
CTGGGTTTCTGAGAACACTGTTGTCTCTTCTATGGGACCATGTTGTGGGTAGTGGTGGTGGTGGTGGGGT
TTGTTTGTGTATGTGTATATATATATGTGTGGTTTATTAGTTCTGTGGCCTTTGGTGTGGTCAGTTGAGG
GACATAAAGGGGCAGAAGATTGGTGGGTGGGGGTAAGCTGAGGTGGAGTGGTTCCTTGGGCTTCCATCAG
CAGTGGGTGGAAGGCAATGTGTTCACCTCTGTCCCCTTAGAGCCTCAGGCCACACCAGGGCCTTAGAGGA
GGAGCAGCTTTGAGCCTTCACTCTCTAGAGGTGCAATGCTGTTTTCCCCAGCTAAGCAGGAGTATAGCCT
GTTCCCTCAGAAGCATCCCACAAGACTCCTCAGATCCCAAGGGATCATGAGAATTGGGGGTATGAAGACC
ATCTTTTCTAGATTGTCCCCTGCTTCCCAGTGTGTACCCCCCAAAAGAAATGTGAAACAGGGAGAAGTCA
GAGCCTCTTAGAGGCTGAAGCTTGTGACAGTCTCAGAAAGGCAGTTAGCCAACAGAATTGTCCCAGAAGG
ATTCCTGGGACAAATGACCAGGCCAAGAAGAGGGACAGAGACACTCCAGGAAAGAGAGAGGAAGAAGAGA
TAGAAAACTGTCCTGGTTACTATAGCTGTCCACGACATAGGCCTGTCACCACTTGGGCTCGAATTTCAAT
CCTGACCCAGCTGGTCATGTTTGCAACCTGGCCAGGAACCTGACAGTTCACAACCCCATTCCTCTAGAGG
GTGCTGGAGATCAAAGATGGAGTTCCTGCCCCAGGGACATAGGCAAAGTGTGTGTGTGTGTGTGCCCACA
CACACACCCCTGGGATGGCACAGGGTTTGGATGGTAACCTGCTGTTTTGCACGTTGGCCACACTTGCTTC
TGGAAATTAAGTGCAAGTCCTAGCCTGGTCCTTCTAAGAGCTGATGAAACCTGGGACCATGTAGACCTGG
ACCCAAGGTGGGCCTCAGACAGATCCTGGGCAGAGACTGCCTATGCATTCTACCTCTGAGCAGAGAGTGG
TCCAAGGCAGAATGAGAATCCAGCTGACATGCACCAGCAACAGCTTCCTGATTGGCAAAAAGCTGCCTTT
GAGTCCCCCACTCCTAGACACATGGCTTTCTGGCTACCCTTATTCCTCTTCTAAGTTTCCTGGGCTCTCC
TGCACTCTAGATACCAGAGAGCTATGCTTGGCACAGCAGATGCCCCCAGTGCCCTGTGTCCCCTGCCTGA
GACACAGCAGGAGCTGACTGCTTTAGCCCTCTTCTCAGATGGTGAGGACAGTATCCCCTCCCCATTAGGG
ACTAAGTGTGCCCTGCCTTGCCTCTTTTGATGCTTTTAGCTGTGTTCTGGGAGGGCATGGGTCCTAGCTG
ATGTGAAGGGAGATGTAGATAGGACTGATTGACGAGGGAACCCAAATGGGGTTGGGTGTAGCTCATTCTT
GATGCTCTGAGGAGGGATGCCTCTGGGAAGCAGGGAGAAGCCCGGCTGTTAAACTGCTCTGATGCACACC
GGCAGCCCTGGGCTGGCACTGCCCAGCTCTCTGGCCAATCAGTCAGCTCTTGTGGCCAGAAGCCCCACGT
ATCCCAAAGTCACCCATCTTCAAAATGATCTGGTGGCTTTTCGAGAGGCAGAGAGAAAGATCGGAGTTTA
GGTTTGCCTTCTGTTTGGCTTCAGCCAGCTCTGGGCCCCACTTGGCCAGAATTGTGATTTTTTTTCAAAC
TTCTTTAGTAATGAGTCGTTTCTTCATGTGACATTCCAAAGAAAACATCAATAAAGGAAAACTGGGAGCT
GGGTCTGCCCACGCTAACCCCTACCGCTTACCTCCGAGGACCCCAAGAGTCTCAGAGCAAGTTTGATGTT
CTCCTGGCTCAGATAACCTTTGATGAATTGCTTCACCGGTTATCTAGTCGGAACTAGGCCAGGAAGGTTC
TCGAAGCTAAGGGAGGTCTCCCTGTTCCCTGACACCCTACTCTCCTTGCACTTCTGGGTGTGGGAATGAG
GGCAGGATAGTGGGATAGCCCCCTCTGGGAAGCAATCATTAACTGGTGTTATCTTTGTGAAGTGTCTTAC
AGGGCAGGCCATGAGCCAGGTTTTCACCTACAGTCCTGGTGGGTTCTGGGGGACGGGGCCCTTGCTGGCA
GGGCCTGACTCTTTTTCTAACTTCCCTGAAGGAATGCATTGCAGCCACCTTTGTGACCATTGGTGAGAGT
TGCTTCACGGAAAGGCAAAAGCAGAAACGAAGCTAACACACCCAGCAGCTCTGTCATCTCCAGTGTACAT
TATGGGATTGATTTCTTCCTTCATCTCTCCCTCCCTCCCTCCCTCAGCTCTTCATTCCTGGCTTCCTTCC
TCCCCTTCTCTTTCTTCCTTTATTGTTTTTCTGTGACAGGGCCTCGTGTAACTTAGGCTGGCCTTGAAAG
CAAAACACTATATTGATAGGATGACCTTGAACTCTATCCAGTTCTTTCTTCCTCTACCTTTCAAATTCTG
GGGTTACAAGCATGTGGTCCCTTCCCATCCCCTTCCCTTCTTTCACCTAGGTGTGGAGTATATCTCTTCT
CCCAGCCCTCCCTGACTCTAGCCAGATCATATTGGCTTGGGAAATGAACCAGATAAGCACACGTACATCA
ACTCTTACACCTCTCTACAACCCTGGCAGGAGGCAACAACACTTTCCATTTCACAGATGAGAAGACTGAG
GCTCACAGCTCCGGAAATAGTGAACCAGATTTGTGCTCCGTCTGCCATGTTTTCCCATTCCTCGGTATGG
GTTGGGTGGGGGTGTGGGGTGTAGCAGAAGCCAAGGCTCTTCACAGTGAGGGATCACCAACCAGTGACTT
CAAGGAAGATGAGGCTAGTTGGTTATGCGTATGACTAATTCTAGTAATCCCACTACTTGAAAATTTGAGG
CAGGAGGATTATGAATTCCAAGCCAGCCTGGGATACATAGTAAGACCAAAAGATGAAGATAAAACAGAAA
CAAGCTGAAACTAAAATGACTGAGGAGGGGTTAGAAGAGGGAGTTGGAGTTTCCTGTCTTCTGGGCTGAA
GGTGTGTCTCGCCTCCATTAACCGGTGCTAGGCCCCGGATGTCACCATGGCATTCCTGCTAGATTTTTTT
GGTGTTAAACATTGCTCTCTTCAAGAGTCATAAGGACACAGGCCACCCGAAGACGTGACATTTGGTATCA
AGGAACAGTCTCAGCTGTCACTGTCTCTAGTGACTCAGAGCTAGGGAATCTTGCCTAGAAGTGGAGGGCC
AGCAGCAGGACTGGTGAACTGGTGCTGACCAAGGTCACACTGCCTGTGGCCTTCTCAGCTCTCCTGGAGG
CAGGGACAGACTAGAGAAAGTGTTATCCTGCTTTGTGCTCTGGTCTAGCCAACTGGCCCTGGGCTTATCC
CAGGTTGCTGCTTAGGGCAAACGATGGCCCCAGCACTCAGTATATGACTAGACCTACCTCTACTGTCTGG
ATGGTTTTTTTTAAAACACTCTCTGGGGACGTATTACTTCCTTCCTGGTAGGGGACTGCCAAGAAAGCAG
CGTGGAACTTACCCCTGACAGAACAGTATTGTCCCCTGGGCTCTGTCTAGGATGTTCCTTAAAACAATCC
CTCAGCTGGGCCTACCCTCTAAGTCTTTATCCTCAGACCCAGAAGAGGACCTGGGAGGCAGCCTTACAGA
AATCTCTAGAAATCCCTTGTCTCTTCTCCCCAGTTCACCCCAATGGCTAAATTCCTGAAACTCCTGCTTC
TCCCCCAAAACCCAACTGAACGTGTCAGGTCCTTCAGGATGGCGTCACCTGCTCCTAGCAGTTATGTAGC
CCATCACTTTAGCCTTTTGCTCACCTGCAGACGGGAAGTCTCTTCCACACTGTGGGAAAACAGGGTCCTG
CCCAAATCAGAGCTTGCCCGAGGAATGTGGCAACCGCTAGGGAGTCTGTGCCCCATGCCACTTCATGCAG
GAAGCATTTTGGGCCAGCCAATATGGCTGCTTTGCTGGCTAATGCTGAAAGACTTTTCCCCCCCACATTG
CCTTTGGTATACTATTAAAAGATAAGAAAAATGACGAGAAGGAAGAGGAAGAGGAGGAAGAGGAGGAAGA
AGAAGATGAGGAGGAGGAGGAGGAGGAGGAAAGATCGATTTTTTTGGCCTTTACTTTGAAAGGGCTGACA
TGGCTGCCCCACGCCCCTGGTTTGAGAAAGGTTTCAACGTGAAGCCTAGGTTCTGCTTATTTTATGAATC
TCCTGAGTGTTGGGGATTCCAGATGAGCATTCCCATGCCCAACCTGACTTTATTTCAGTTCTGACAATCT
CCTCCCTGTCTCTGAACAAGATTCTCTGAAGATGTCACTGACTAACCAACCACCTAGTGGATTGCTCCCT
AGAGCCCCATGATGCCAGGAAAAGATTCATCCTGGTTGGTCTGACTTGCGTTAGCCAGCATGAGATCGAC
AGGGGGAACCCCCATTTCTTTGGGGGTACACTGTTTAAATAGGTTGAGAGACACAGGGATCTGTTTAGAA
TATTTCATGTCTGCCAGGCCCACTACACTCCCATGTCTCCTGTCCTGCAGTGACCTGGGGGAGAGACGCT
GAATAGAATCTATTCTGGGAAATGAGCCCCCAGGAAGAGCAGGAATAGTGGGATACTTGTCACTTCCCCT
CTTCTTTCTAGATTCCCTGAGGTTTCATTAAGTGACACTTACTAGGTCCATATCAGTGTACGGATGACAC
CATTGTGGAATGTGTTGGAGGCAATGTGCAGCTTGTATGGAATCCAGAAGTGACCCTTCCTCTGACCCAG
CTTCAGATTGTGTCTCTAAAATGCATGACGGAGGTAGTTGGCCCATCCCTACCCTGATCCGGGTTACTCC
AAACCCTTCAGGCCAAGTTTCAGTCTTTGCATGGCTTTAGTGCTTTGGAGAGGGAAATGTGCAGCGTCAC
TGCTCTGGCTCCCTGTACAGGCTCATCTGGGAACACCTTATACATATATATACACATATACTACATGTAT
ATATACATATACTATACATATACATATCATGGCTATCTCAGGATAGGAGGAGGAGTCTAAAGCCGTGAAG
TCGAGAAGAGCTGATTCCCCTCAAAGTCTCTTCATTTTGCTCCAAACCTCAGAATCCTTTACTGAGTCCC
TCTTCTGTAGGCCCGTGGCCTTTCCCAAGACCACAGAACTGTGGTTCTCAGCCTTCCTAATGCTGAGACC
CTTTAGTACAGTTCCTCATGTTGTGGTGACCCCCCCAGCCCCCCCCCACAGGCAACATAAAAATATTTTT
GTTGCTACTTCATAACTGTAATTTTGTTACTATTATGGATCATAATGTAACTCTCTGACATGCAGGCCAT
CTGATATGCGACCCCTGTGAAAGGGTTGTTGGACAGTCCCTCCAAAGGGTTGAGGGTTGAGAATCACAGC
TGGAGGAGGTGGAGATGAGAAGGGCAGCGCTTTGGGAGCCTTCAGTGTCTACAGCCTCTGTTATGCCACG
ATGAGAGACAGGGGCCCCCTGACAGGGAGCTACATTTGGTGTTCTTGCGGTTAGAGACAGACACGTGAGA
CATTTGGTGGCTTTCCTTTCTGACTCCTCTTAGTTGCTTAGAGCAGGGATCAGGATCAGGTGAGGAAACC
CACAGGAGGGCTCTGGACCAGCAAACATTTACTAACTACTACTTTCCCTGCTACAAGAGAGCCATCCAGG
AGGGGACTCGGGACTAGTAATGATGGGCAGGAAGGGATAGCGTGAGGAGCCAGCTCCCTTCCTCATAAGA
TCCTCATACTACTGCTCCATTGGAATTGGGGTGCCCAAGAGGTGCCAGCACCCACCCAGCTTCAGTACTG
TGTGCAGAGGGATGGAGATAGTGGATTACACTGGGGGGGGGGGGCAATAGGAAGATTGTTGAGTTCTCTT
TCTCAGAAGTCCAGCAGATCTGGGTGAGGGCTGGGACTGGTTGGTCCCTCTCTTCCCACAGGTATCGGAG
CCCCCTCTTGTTCCCAGGGGAGCCTAGGAGCAGCTGGGCCAAAGCCCAACCAGGAATTTTTCCAGGCTGG
TTCCTATATCCAAGGGTGGGTTAGAGGTGGGGGTTTTGGAGAGCTCTTAAGGAAGACACTGAGGACATGG
AGAAGGGGACTTAGTAGAAAGAGAGGGGACAGAGCCACACGGGCTAAGTGTGCAAGCATAGAGAAATAGC
CAAGGGTTTTAGGGAGAATGGGAGGACAGAGTACACCCCTGAATTCTGTTTAGAAGATGAACCGTAAGCC
TAGGCTAGAACTGAGGGAGCCTCTACTCCCACCCTTCCGAGGGTTGGCGGCAGCGCTGGGCAGCTGGCCT
ACCTACCTTTCTGAATGCTAGGGTAGGTTTGAATCACCATGCCGGCCTGGCCCGCTTCTGCCCCCATTGG
CACCCTGGCTTCAGTTCCCTGGCAACATCTCTGTGTGTGTGTGTGTGTGTGTGAGAGAGAGAGATCAGGA
GGAACAAGGGCCTCTGTCTGCCCAGCTGTCTCTCCTTCAGGGCTCTGCCAGACTACACAGTGCATACGTG
GGTTTCCACAGGTCGTCTCACTCCCCGCCACTGACTAACTCCAGAACTCCACTTCCCGTTCTCAGTGCCA
CAAATTTGGTGCCAAATTCTCTCCAGAGAAGCCTCTCTGGAAACTTCCCAGAGGATCCATTCACCCCAGG
GCCCTAGCTCCTGATGACTGCAGATCAGACAAGGGCTCAGATAAGCATACTCCCCCCCCCCCGTAACCCC
CTCCCCACATATAAACCTAGAGTTATGCTTCCGAGGTCAAACACGCAACTTTTTGGGTGTGTGTGTATGT
CAGAAACACGCAATTATTTGGGAGCTCAAAGTCTGCCGCACTCAAGAATCAACTCTCACCCCCTTTCCAA
GACCCGTGCCATTTGAGCAAGAGTTGGGGTGTGCATAATGTAGTCACTAGGGGGCGCTCGGCCATCACGG
GGAGATCGTGAACTTGGGCGAGCCGAGTCTGCGTGAGGGAGGACGCGTGTGTCAATGTGAGTGCGTGCAT
GCATGTGTGTGTGTGTGTAGTGTGTTTGTGAGGTGGGGGAGAAAGCCAGGGGTCACTCTAGTTGTCCCTA
TCCTCATACGTCCCTGCCAGCTCTCCGCCTTCCAACCCCTACTTTCTCCTATATTCCTGGGAAAGGGAAT
TGTTCTTAGACCCTGTCCGCATATAACCTCACTCTCCTGTCTCCCCTGATTCCCAATACTCTGGGATTCC
CAGTGTGTTCCTGAGCCCAGTTTGAAGGGGTGCACAGATAATTTTGAGGCCGTGGACCCTGGTAAGGGGT
TTAGCTTTCCATTTCGCGGTAGTGGCCTAGGGGCTCCCCGAAAGGCGGTGCCTGGCTCCACCAGACCGCT
CCCCGGGGCGGGTCTGGGCGGGGCTTGGGGGTGGAGCTAGATTTCCTCTTTTTCTTCCACCGCTGTTACC
GGTGAGAAGCGCAGAGGCTTGGGGCAGCCGAGCTGCAGCGAGGCCGCGGCACTGGGGGCGAGCTGAGCGG
CGGCAGCGGAGCTCTGTCGCGAGACGCAGCGACAAGGCAGACTATTCAGCGGACTCACCAGCCCGGGAGT
CTGTGCTCTGGGATTTGATATTCAAACCTCTTAATTTTTTTTTCTTAAACTGTATTGTTTTACGCTTTAA
TTTATTTTTGCTTCCTATTCCCCTCTTAAATCGTGCCAACGGTTTGAGGAGGTTGGTTCTTCACTCCCTC
AAATCACTTCGGATTGTGGAAATCAGCAGACGAAAGAGGTATCAAGAGCTCCAGAGAGAAGTCAAGGAAG
AGAGAGAGAGACCGGTCAGAGAGAGCGCGCTGGCGAGCGAACAGAGAGAGGGACAGGGGCAAAGTGACTG
ACCTGCTTTTGGGGGTGACCGCCAGAGCGCGGCGTGAGCCCTCCCCCTTGGGATCTTGCATCGGACCAGT
CGCGCTGACGGACAGACAGACAGACACCGCCCCCAGCCCCAGCGCCCACCTCCTCGCCGGCGGGCTGCCG
ACGGTGGACGCGGCGGCGAGCCGCGAGGAACCGAAGCCCGCGCCCGGAGGCGGGGTGGAGGGGGTCGGGG
CTCGCGGGATTGCACGGAAACTTTTCGTCCAACTTCTGGGCTCTTCTCGCTCCGTAGTAGCCGTGGTCTG
CGCCGCAGGAGACAAACCGATCGGAGCTGGGAGAAGTGCTAGCTCGGGCCTGGAGAAGCCGGGGCCCGAG
AAGAGAGGGGAGGAAGAGAAGGAAGAGGAGAGGGGGCCGCAGTGGGCGCTCGGCTCTCAGGAGCCGAGCT
CATGGACGGGTGAGGCGGCCGTGTGCGCAGACAGTGCTCCAGCCGCGCGCGCGCCCCAGGCCCCGGCCCG
GGAGGTACCGAGCTCTTACGCGTGCTAGCTCGAGATCTAAGTAAGCTTGGCATTCCGGTACTGTTGGTAA
AATGGAAGACGCCAAAAACATAAAGAAAGGCCCGGCGCCATTCTATCCTCTAGAGGATGGAACCGCTGGA
GAGCAACTGCATAAGGCTATGAAGAGATACGCCCTGGTTCCTGGAACAATTGCTTTTACAGATGCACATA
TCGAGGTGAACATCACGTACGCGGAATACTTCGAAATGTCCGTTCGGTTGGCAGAAGCTATGAAACGATA
TGGGCTGAATACAAATCACAGAATCGTCGTATGCAGTGAAAACTCTCTTCAATTCTTTATGCCGGTGTTG
GGCGCGTTATTTATCGGAGTTGCAGTTGCGCCCGCGAACGACATTTATAATGAACGTGAATTGCTCAACA
GTATGAACATTTCGCAGCCTACCGTAGTGTTTGTTTCCAAAAAGGGGTTGCAAAAAATTTTGAACGTGCA
AAAAAAATTACCAATAATCCAGAAAATTATTATCATGGATTCTAAAACGGATTACCAGGGATTTCAGTCG
ATGTACACGTTCGTCACATCTCATCTACCTCCCGGTTTTAATGAATACGATTTTGTACCAGAGTCCTTTG
ATCGTGACAAAACAATTGCACTGATAATGAATTCCTCTGGATCTACTGGGTTACCTAAGGGTGTGGCCCT
TCCGCATAGAACTGCCTGCGTCAGATTCTCGCATGCCAGAGATCCTATTTTTGGCAATCAAATCATTCCG
GATACTGCGATTTTAAGTGTTGTTCCATTCCATCACGGTTTTGGAATGTTTACTACACTCGGATATTTGA
TATGTGGATTTCGAGTCGTCTTAATGTATAGATTTGAAGAAGAGCTGTTTTTACGATCCCTTCAGGATTA
CAAAATTCAAAGTGCGTTGCTAGTACCAACCCTATTTTCATTCTTCGCCAAAAGCACTCTGATTGACAAA
TACGATTTATCTAATTTACACGAAATTGCTTCTGGGGGCGCACCTCTTTCGAAAGAAGTCGGGGAAGCGG
TTGCAAAACGCTTCCATCTTCCAGGGATACGACAAGGATATGGGCTCACTGAGACTACATCAGCTATTCT
GATTACACCCGAGGGGGATGATAAACCGGGCGCGGTCGGTAAAGTTGTTCCATTTTTTGAAGCGAAGGTT
GTGGATCTGGATACCGGGAAAACGCTGGGCGTTAATCAGAGAGGCGAATTATGTGTCAGAGGACCTATGA
TTATGTCCGGTTATGTAAACAATCCGGAAGCGACCAACGCCTTGATTGACAAGGATGGATGGCTACATTC
TGGAGACATAGCTTACTGGGACGAAGACGAACACTTCTTCATAGTTGACCGCTTGAAGTCTTTAATTAAA
TACAAAGGATATCAGGTGGCCCCCGCTGAATTGGAATCGATATTGTTACAACACCCCAACATCTTCGACG
CGGGCGTGGCAGGTCTTCCCGACGATGACGCCGGTGAACTTCCCGCCGCCGTTGTTGTTTTGGAGCACGG
AAAGACGATGACGGAAAAAGAGATCGTGGATTACGTCGCCAGTCAAGTAACAACCGCGAAAAAGTTGCGC
GGAGGAGTTGTGTTTGTGGACGAAGTACCGAAAGGTCTTACCGGAAAACTCGACGCAAGAAAAATCAGAG
AGATCCTCATAAAGGCCAAGAAGGGCGGAAAGTCCAAATTGTAAAATGTAACTGTATTCAGCGATGACGA
AATTCTTAGCTATTGTAATACTGCGATGAGTGGCAGGGCGGGGCGTAATTTTTTTAAGGCAGTTATTGGT
GCCCTTAAACGCCTGGTTGCTACGCCTGAATAAGTGATAATAAGCGGATGAATGGCAGAAATTCGCCGGA
TCTTTGTGAAGGAACCTTACTTCTGTGGTGTGACATAATTGGACAAACTACCTACAGAGATTTAAAGCTC
TAAGGTAAATATAAAATTTTTAAGTGTATAATGTGTTAAACTACTGATTCTAATTGTTTGTGTATTTTAG
ATTCCAACCTATGGAACTGATGAATGGGAGCAGTGGTGGAATGCCTTTAATGAGGAAAACCTGTTTTGCT
CAGAAGAAATGCCATCTAGTGATGATGAGGCTACTGCTGACTCTCAACATTCTACTCCTCCAAAAAAGAA
GAGAAAGGTAGAAGACCCCAAGGACTTTCCTTCAGAATTGCTAAGTTTTTTGAGTCATGCTGTGTTTAGT
AATAGAACTCTTGCTTGCTTTGCTATTTACACCACAAAGGAAAAAGCTGCACTGCTATACAAGAAAATTA
TGGAAAAATATTCTGTAACCTTTATAAGTAGGCATAACAGTTATAATCATAACATACTGTTTTTTCTTAC
TCCACACAGGCATAGAGTGTCTGCTATTAATAACTATGCTCAAAAATTGTGTACCTTTAGCTTTTTAATT
TGTAAAGGGGTTAATAAGGAATATTTGATGTATAGTGCCTTGACTAGAGATCATAATCAGCCATACCACA
TTTGTAGAGGTTTTACTTGCTTTAAAAAACCTCCCACACCTCCCCCTGAACCTGAAACATAAAATGAATG
CAATTGTTGTTGTTAACTTGTTTATTGCAGCTTATAATGGTTACAAATAAAGCAATAGCATCACAAATTT
CACAAATAAAGCATTTTTTTCACTGCATTCTAGTTGTGGTTTGTCCAAACTCATCAATGTATCTTATCAT
GTCTGGATCCGTCGACCTCGAGGGGGGGCCCGGTACCCAGCTTTTGTTCCCTTTAGTGAGGGTTAATTGC
GCGCTTGGCGTAATCATGGTCATAGCTGTTTCCTGTGTGAAATTGTTATCCGCTCACAATTCCACACAAC
ATACGAGCCGGGAGCATAAAGTGTAAAGCCTGGGGTGCCTAATGAGTGAGCTAACTCACATTAATTGCGT
TGCGCTCACTGCCCGCTTTCCAGTCGGGAAACCTGTCGTGCCAGCTGCATTAATGAATCGGCCAACGCGC
GGGGAGAGGCGGTTTGCGTATTGGGCGCTCTTCCGCTTCCTCGCTCACTGACTCGCTGCGCTCGGTCGTT
CGGCTGCGGCGAGCGGTATCAGCTCACTCAAAGGCGGTAATACGGTTATCCACAGAATCAGGGGATAACG
CAGGAAAGAACATGTGAGCAAAAGGCCAGCAAAAGGCCAGGAACCGTAAAAAGGCCGCGTTGCTGGCGTT
TTTCCATAGGCTCCGCCCCCCTGACGAGCATCACAAAAATCGACGCTCAAGTCAGAGGTGGCGAAACCCG
ACAGGACTATAAAGATACCAGGCGTTTCCCCCTGGAAGCTCCCTCGTGCGCTCTCCTGTTCCGACCCTGC
CGCTTACCGGATACCTGTCCGCCTTTCTCCCTTCGGGAAGCGTGGCGCTTTCTCATAGCTCACGCTGTAG
GTATCTCAGTTCGGTGTAGGTCGTTCGCTCCAAGCTGGGCTGTGTGCACGAACCCCCCGTTCAGCCCGAC
CGCTGCGCCTTATCCGGTAACTATCGTCTTGAGTCCAACCCGGTAAGACACGACTTATCGCCACTGGCAG
CAGCCACTGGTAACAGGATTAGCAGAGCGAGGTATGTAGGCGGTGCTACAGAGTTCTTGAAGTGGTGGCC
TAACTACGGCTACACTAGAAGAACAGTATTTGGTATCTGCGCTCTGCTGAAGCCAGTTACCTTCGGAAAA
AGAGTTGGTAGCTCTTGATCCGGCAAACAAACCACCGCTGGTAGCGGTGGTTTTTTTGTTTGCAAGCAGC
AGATTACGCGCAGAAAAAAAGGATCTCAAGAAGATCCTTTGATCTTTTCTACGGGGTCTGACGCTCAGTG
GAACGAAAACTCACGTTAAGGGATTTTGGTCATGAGATTATCAAAAAGGATCTTCACCTAGATCCTTTTA
AATTAAAAATGAAGTTTTAAATCAATCTAAAGTATATATGAGTAAACTTGGTCTGACAGTTACCAATGCT
TAATCAGTGAGGCACCTATCTCAGCGATCTGTCTATTTCGTTCATCCATAGTTGCCTGACTCCCCGTCGT
GTAGATAACTACGATACGGGAGGGCTTACCATCTGGCCCCAGTGCTGCAATGATACCGCGAGACCCACGC
TCACCGGCTCCAGATTTATCAGCAATAAACCAGCCAGCCGGAAGGGCCGAGCGCAGAAGTGGTCCTGCAA
CTTTATCCGCCTCCATCCAGTCTATTAATTGTTGCCGGGAAGCTAGAGTAAGTAGTTCGCCAGTTAATAG
TTTGCGCAACGTTGTTGCCATTGCTACAGGCATCGTGGTGTCACGCTCGTCGTTTGGTATGGCTTCATTC
AGCTCCGGTTCCCAACGATCAAGGCGAGTTACATGATCCCCCATGTTGTGCAAAAAAGCGGTTAGCTCCT
TCGGTCCTCCGATCGTTGTCAGAAGTAAGTTGGCCGCAGTGTTATCACTCATGGTTATGGCAGCACTGCA
TAATTCTCTTACTGTCATGCCATCCGTAAGATGCTTTTCTGTGACTGGTGAGTACTCAACCAAGTCATTC
TGAGAATAGTGTATGCGGCGACCGAGTTGCTCTTGCCCGGCGTCAATACGGGATAATACCGCGCCACATA
GCAGAACTTTAAAAGTGCTCATCATTGGAAAACGTTCTTCGGGGCGAAAACTCTCAAGGATCTTACCGCT
GTTGAGATCCAGTTCGATGTAACCCACTCGTGCACCCAACTGATCTTCAGCATCTTTTACTTTCACCAGC
GTTTCTGGGTGAGCAAAAACAGGAAGGCAAAATGCCGCAAAAAAGGGAATAAGGGCGACACGGAAATGTT
GAATACTCATACTCTTCCTTTTTCAATATTATTGAAGCATTTATCAGGGTTATTGTCTCATGAGCGGATA
CATATTTGAATGTATTTAGAAAAATAAACAAATAGGGGTTCCGCGCACATTTCCCCGAAAAGTGCCACCT
AAATTGTAAGCGTTAATATTTTGTTAAAATTCGCGTTAAATTTTTGTTAAATCAGCTCATTTTTTAACCA
ATAGGCCGAAATCGGCAAAATCCCTTATAAATCAAAAGAATAGACCGAGATAGGGT
[37 nt withheld, positions 13917-13953]
AAAGAACGTGGACTCCAACGTCAAAGG
[49 nt withheld, positions 13981-14029]
T
[91 nt withheld, positions 14031-14121]
G
[124 nt withheld, positions 14123-14246]
CCCATTCGCCATTCAGGCTGCGCAACTGTTGGGAAGGGCGATCGGTGCGGGCCTCTTCGCTATTACGCCA
GCTGGCGAAAGGGGGATGTGCTGCAAGGCGATTAAGTTGGGTAACGCCAGGGTTTTCCCAGTCACGACGT
TGTAAAACGACGGCCAGTGAGCGCGCGTAATACGACTCACTATAGGGCGAATTGGAGCTCCACCGCGGTG
GCGGCCGCTCTAGCCAACCTTGAGTCCCTTAGCATCTATAGTGTCTCTTTCTGCTTCTTTAGCATTCCCT
ATAGTCATGTACTGGAACCCTACTAGAACCAGGGTTGGCTGCCAGTCTAGTCCCTTCTGCCTAGAGAGAG
CAGCGAGGGACAGTGGGGTGCCAGACATCCCACTCCAGGGTGGGAACGGGGCCTGGATTTTGTTTTTTTT
TTTGGNTTTTTTTTTTTTTTTTTTTTGAGACAGAGTGTCCTG
Features (pLannotate 1.2.2; 20 found; start..end, strand, type, name):
   8892..10541   +  CDS            LUCI_PHOPY: Experimental evidence at protein level: Swiss-Prot protein existence level 1. Produces green light with a wavelength of 562 nm. From Photinus pyralis (Common eastern firefly) (Lampyris pyralis).
  10589..10619   +  CDS            CmR (fragment): chloramphenicol acetyltransferase confers resistance to chloramphenicol
  10709..10783   +  CDS            small t antigen (fragment): SV40 (simian virus 40) small t antigen
  10785..10850   +  intron         small t intron: SV40 (simian virus 40) small t antigen intron
  10980..11000   +  CDS            SV40 NLS: nuclear localization signal of SV40 (simian virus 40) large T antigen
  11319..11402   +  CDS            large T antigen (fragment): large T antigen from SV40 (simian virus 40)
  11425..11559   +  polyA_signal   SV40 poly(A) signal: SV40 polyadenylation signal
  11559..11587   +  misc_feature   MCS (fragment): pBluescript multiple cloning site
  11600..11618   -  promoter       T3 promoter: promoter for bacteriophage T3 RNA polymerase
  11661..11683   -  protein_bind   lac operator (fragment): The lac repressor binds to the lac operator to inhibit transcription in E. coli. This inhibition can be relieved by adding lactose or isopropyl-β-D-thiogalactopyranoside (IPTG). lac repressor encoded by lacI
  11687..11717   -  promoter       lac promoter: promoter for the E. coli lac operon
  11732..11753   -  protein_bind   CAP binding site: CAP binding activates transcription in the presence of cAMP. E. coli catabolite activator protein
  11766..11858   -  CDS            lacI (fragment): lac repressor; lacI; The lac repressor binds to the lac operator to inhibit transcription in E. coli. This inhibition can be relieved by adding lactose or isopropyl-β-D-thiogalactopyranoside (IPTG).
  12041..12629   -  rep_origin     ori: high-copy-number ColE1/pMB1/pBR322/pUC origin of replication
  12800..13660   -  CDS            AmpR: β-lactamase; bla; confers resistance to ampicillin, carbenicillin, and related antibiotics
  13661..13765   -  promoter       AmpR promoter: bla
  13818..14246   -  rep_origin     f1 ori (sequence partly withheld): f1 bacteriophage origin of replication; arrow indicates direction of (+) strand synthesis
  14251..14406   -  CDS            lacZα (fragment): LacZα fragment of β-galactosidase; lacZ fragment
  14414..14432   +  promoter       T7 promoter: promoter for bacteriophage T7 RNA polymerase
  14441..14469   +  misc_feature   MCS (fragment): pBluescript multiple cloning site
