[The description below was written by a language model from this plasmid's Addgene catalogue record and pLannotate feature annotations shown in this document.]
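Description:
9 kB VEGF-luc is a firefly luciferase reporter plasmid for measuring transcriptional activity of mouse Vegfa (VEGF) regulatory sequence in transfected mammalian cells. The catalogue lists pGL2 Basic, a promoterless luciferase vector, as the backbone. Reporter expression should therefore depend on the cloned VEGF genomic fragment, which was inserted by restriction cloning between Srf I and Nhe I sites. In the sequenced record, the Photinus pyralis luciferase coding sequence is followed by the SV40 small t intron and the SV40 late polyadenylation signal, the usual processing cassette of this reporter family. The short SV40 T antigen, NLS and CmR "fragments" are annotation hits within that cassette rather than functional genes.

The plasmid is propagated in E. coli using a high-copy ColE1/pUC-type origin with ampicillin selection (AmpR and its bla promoter). An f1 origin is also present. No mammalian selection marker is annotated, which fits transient transfection assays.

The catalogue and the sequence disagree on some points. The catalogue gives a 2,240 bp insert in a 5,598 bp backbone, but the full sequence is 14,708 nt. It has roughly 8.9 kb of unannotated DNA upstream of luciferase, which matches the "9 kB" in the name and presumably represents the VEGF upstream region. The feature table also shows pBluescript-type elements (T3 and T7 promoters, MCS fragments, lac promoter/operator, lacZα fragment), so the actual backbone may not be a simple pGL2 Basic.

The associated study examined how ErbB2 overexpression in mammary cells upregulates VEGF through its core promoter. This construct probably served as a long promoter reporter in that analysis.
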