Addgene plasmid #27986: 9 kB VEGF-luc
Depositing lab: Patricia D'Amore. Depositing organization: Schepens Eye Research Institute. Publication: ErbB2 overexpression in mammary cells upregulates VEGF through the core promoter. Loureiro RM, Maharaj AS, Dankort D, Muller WJ, D'Amore PA. Biochem Biophys Res Commun. 2005 Jan 14. 326(2):455-65. 10.1016/j.bbrc.2004.11.053 PubMed 15582599.
Backbone
  Vector backbone: PGL2 Basic
  Backbone size w/o insert (bp): 5598
  Vector type: Luciferase
Growth in bacteria
  Bacterial resistance: Ampicillin, 100 μg/mL
  Growth temperature: 37°C
  Growth strain: XL1 Blue
  Copy number: Unknown
Gene/Insert
  Gene/Insert name: VEGF
  Species: M. musculus (mouse)
  Insert size (bp): 2240
  GenBank ID: U41383
  Entrez Gene: Vegfa (a.k.a. L-VEGF, Vegf, Vpf)
  Cloning method: Restriction Enzyme; 5′ cloning site Srf I (unknown if destroyed); 3′ cloning site Nhe I (unknown if destroyed)
  Sequencing primers: 5′ unknown
Terms and licenses: Academic/Nonprofit Terms; Industry Terms: Not Available to Industry
How to cite: 9 kB VEGF-luc was a gift from Patricia D'Amore (Addgene plasmid # 27986 ; http://n2t.net/addgene:27986 ; RRID:Addgene_27986)
