>Addgene plasmid #27986 | 9 kB VEGF-luc | addgene partial sequence | sequence record 46746 | LucNrev 5'-CCTTATGCAGTTGCTCTCC-3'
CCTTTCTTTATGTTTTTGGCGTCTTCCATTTTACCAACAGTACCGGAATGCCAAGCTTACTTAGATCTCG
AGCTAGCACGCGTAAGAGCTCGGTACCTCCCGGGCCGGGGCCTGGGGCGCGCGCGCGGCTGGAGCACTGT
CTGCGCACACGGCCGCCTCACCCGTCCATGAGCTCGGCTCCTGAGAGCCGAGCGCCCACTGCGGCCCCCT
CTCCTCTTCCTTCTCTTCCTCCCCTCTCTTCTCGGGCCCCGGCTTCTCCAGGCCCGAGCTAGCACTTCTC
CCAGCTCCGATCGGTTTGTCTCCTGCGGCG
