>Addgene plasmid #27986 | 9 kB VEGF-luc | addgene partial sequence | sequence record 49836 | F1ori-F 5'-GTGGACTCTTGTTCCAAACTGG-3'
TTTGATTTATAAGGGATTTTGCCGATTTCGGCCTATTGGTTAAAAAATGAGCTGATTTAACAAAAATTTA
ACGCGAATTTTAACAAAATATTAACGCTTACAATTTAGGTGGCACTTTTCGGGGAAATGTGCGCGGAACC
CCTATTTGTTTATTTTTCTAAATACATTCAAATATGTATCCGCTCATGAGACAATAACCCTGATAAATGC
TTCAATAATATTGAAAAAGGAAGAGTATGAGTATTCAACATTTCCGTGTCGCCCTTATTCCCTTTTTTGC
GGCATTTTGCCTTCCTGTTTTTGCTCACCCAGAAACGCTGGTGAAAGTAAAAGATGCTGAAGATCAGTTG
GGTGCACGAGTGGGTTACATCGAACTGGATCTCAACAGCGGTAAGATCCTTGAGAGTTTTCGCCCCGAAG
AACGTTTTCCAATGATGAGCACTTTTAAAGTTCTGCTATGTGGCGCGGTATTATCCCGTATTGACGCCGG
GCAAGAGCAACTCGGTCGCCGCATACACTATTCTCAGAATGACTTGGTTGAGTACTCACCAGTCACAGAA
AAGCATCTTACGGATGGCATGACAGTAAGAGAATTATGCAGTGCTGCCATAACCATGAGTGATAACACTG
CGGCCAACTTACTTCTGACAACGATCGGAGGACCGAAGGAGCTAACCGCTTTTTTGCACAACATGGGGGA
TCATGTAACTCGCCTTGATCGTTGGGAACCGGAGCTGAATGAAGCCATACCAAACGACGAGCGTGACACC
ACGATGCCTGTAGCAATGGCAACAACGT
