>Addgene plasmid #27986 | 9 kB VEGF-luc | addgene partial sequence | sequence record 51087 | F1ori-R
GGGATGTGCTGCAAGGCGATTAAGTTGGGTAACGCCAGGGTTTTCCCAGTCACGACGTTGTAAAACGACG
GCCAGTGAGCGCGCGTAATACGACTCACTATAGGGCGAATTGNAGCTCCACCGCGGTGGCGGCCGCTCTA
GCCAACCTTGAGTCCCTTAGCATCTATAGTGTCTCTTTCTGCTTCTTTAGCNTTCCCTATAGTCATGTAC
TGGAACCCTACTAGAACCAGGGTTGGCTGCCAGTCTAGTCCCTTCTGCCTAGAGAGAGCAGCGAGGGACA
GTGGGGTGCCAGACATCCCACTCCAGGGTGGGAACGGGGCCTGGATTTTGTTTTTTTTTTTGGTTTTTTT
TTTTTTTTTTTTTGAGACAGAGTGTCCTGTAGCCCAGATGGGCCTCAAACTCGCCATGTAGCCAAAGATG
ATGCTAGATTCTCAATCCTCCTGCCTCTTCCTTCCAAGTGAGAGAATTAAATCTACCCACAAGTGCTGCG
ATTGCAGGCGTCCACCATCACACTTGGTTTTATGTGCTGCTGGGGAATGAACCCAGGGCTTCACACATGC
CGAGCAAGCTAACTCACTAAGCTCTCTGCTCAGCCCCAAAGCTTGGTTTTGAGTCCAGGTGACTTCAGGG
TGAGACCCAGACTTTGG
